Addgene plasmid #55046: mKusabira Orange-N1
Purpose: (Empty Backbone) Empty backbone for fusing gene of interest to N-term of mKO
Depositing lab: Michael Davidson. Depositing organization: Florida State University, Tallahassee.
Backbone
  Vector backbone: mKusabira Orange-N1
  Backbone size (bp): 4750
  Vector type: Mammalian Expression
  Selectable markers: Neomycin (select with G418)
  Tag / fusion protein: mKO (C terminal on backbone)
Growth in bacteria
  Bacterial resistance: Kanamycin, 50 μg/mL
  Growth temperature: 37°C
  Growth strain: DH5alpha
  Copy number: High Copy
Gene/Insert
  Gene/Insert name: none
  Promoter: CMV
  Tag / fusion protein: mKO (C terminal on backbone)
  Cloning method: Unknown
  Sequencing primers: 5′ CMV-F; 3′ SV40pA-R
Terms and licenses: Academic/Nonprofit Terms; Industry Terms: Not Available to Industry
Depositor comments: . Excitation = 587; Emission = 610
How to cite: mKusabira Orange-N1 was a gift from Michael Davidson (Addgene plasmid # 55046 ; http://n2t.net/addgene:55046 ; RRID:Addgene_55046)
