[The description below was written by a language model from this plasmid's Addgene catalogue record.]
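Description:
mKusabira Orange-N1 is an empty mammalian expression backbone of about 4.75 kb, designed for building fusions in which a protein of interest is placed at the N-terminus of the monomeric orange fluorescent protein mKusabira Orange (mKO). It carries no insert of its own. The "N1" naming and the record's description of mKO as a C-terminal tag on the backbone indicate that a gene cloned upstream of, and in frame with, the fluorescent protein coding sequence yields a product with mKO at its C-terminal end. Expression is driven by the CMV promoter, a strong constitutive promoter widely used in mammalian cells. The listed 3′ sequencing primer points to an SV40 polyadenylation signal downstream of the cassette, although no feature table is provided to confirm the layout or the cloning sites available.

The plasmid is propagated in E. coli as a high-copy vector under kanamycin selection. It also provides a neomycin resistance marker, so transfected mammalian cells can be selected with G418 to obtain stable lines. The record does not state the origin of replication or the promoters driving the resistance marker.

Typical use is live-cell or fixed-cell fluorescence imaging, where the mKO tag reports the localization, dynamics or expression of the fused protein. The unmodified vector can also serve as a control expressing the fluorescent protein alone. The depositor comments list excitation and emission maxima of 587 and 610 nm. These values are further red-shifted than those usually associated with an orange Kusabira-type protein, so they should be checked before choosing filter sets.
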