>Addgene plasmid #55046 | mKusabira Orange-N1 | depositor partial sequence | sequence record 85430 | insert sequence
GACGTCAGATCCGCTAGCGCTACCGGTCGCCACCATGGTGAGCAAGGGCGAGGAGGATAACATGGCCATC
ATCAAGGAGTTCATGCGCTTCAAGGTGCACATGGAGGGCTCCGTGAACGGCCACGAGTTCGAGATCGAGG
GCGAGGGCGAGGGCCGCCCCTACGAGGGCACCCAGACCGCCAAGCTGAAGGTGACCAAGGGTGGCCCCCT
GCCCTTCGCCTGGGACATCCTGTCCCCTCAGTTCATGTACGGCTCCAAGGCCTACGTGAAGCACCCCGCC
GACATCCCCGACTACTTGAAGCTGTCCTTCCCCGAGGGCTTCAAGTGGGAGCGCGTGATGAACTTCGAGG
ACGGCGGCGTGGTGACCGTGACCCAGGACTCCTCCCTGCAGGACGGCGAGTTCATCTACAAGGTGAAGCT
GCGCGGCACCAACTTCCCCTCCGACGGCCCCGTAATGCAGAAGAAGACCATGGGCTGGGAGGCCTCCTCC
GAGCGGATGTACCCCGAGGACGGCGCCCTGAAGGGCGAGATCAAGCAGAGGCTGAAGCTGAAGGACGGCG
GCCACTACGACGCTGAGGTCAAGACCACCTACAAGGCCAAGAAGCCCGTGCAGCTGCCCGGCGCCTACAA
CGTCAACATCAAGTTGGACATCACCTCCCACAACGAGGACTACACCATCGTGGAACAGTACGAACGCGCC
GAGGGCCGCCACTCCACCGGCGGCATGGACGAGCTGTACAAGTCCGGACTCAGATCTCGAGCCATGAAGC
CAGGATTCAGTCCCCGTGGGGGTGGCTTTGGCGGCCGAGGGGGCTTTGGTGACCGTGGTGGTCGTGGAGG
CCGAGGGGGCTTTGGCGGGGGCCGAGGCCAAGGCGGAGGCTTTAGAGGTCGTGGACGAGGAGGAGGTGGA
GGCGGCGGCGGCGGTGGAGGAGGAGGAAGAGGTGGTGGAGGCTTCCATTTTGGTGGCAACCGGGGTCGTG
GTCGGGGAGGAAAAAGAGGAAACCAGTCGGGGAAGAATGTGATGGTGGAGCCGCATCGGCATGAGGGTGT
CTTCATTTGTCGGGGAAAGGAAGATGCACTGGTCACCAAGAACCTGGTCCCTGGGGAATCAGTTTATGGA
GAGAAGAGAGTCTCGATTTCGGAAGGAGATGACAAAATTGAGTACCGAGCCTGGAACCCCTTCCGCTCCA
AGCTAGCAGCAGCAATCCTGGGTGGTGTGGACCAGATCCACATCAAACCGGGGGCTAAGGTTCTCTACCT
CGGGGCTGCCTCGGGCACCACGGTCTCCCATGTCTCTGACATCGTTGGTCCGGATGGTCTAGTCTATGCA
GTCGAGTTCTCCCACCGCTCTGGCCGTGACCTCATTAACTTGGCCAAGAAGAGGACCAACATCATTCCTG
TGATCGAGGATGCTCGACACCCACACAAATACCGCATGCTCATCGCAATGGTGGATGTGATCTTTGCTGA
TGTGGCCCAGCCAGACCAGACCCGGATTGTGGCCCTGAATGCCCACACCTTCCTGCGTAATGGAGGACAC
TTTGTGATTTCCATTAAGGCCAACTGCATTGACTCCACAGCCTCAGCCGAGGCCGTGTTTGCCTCCGAAG
TGAAAAAGATGCAACAGGAGAACATGAAGCCGCAGGAGCAGTTGACCCTTGAGCCATATGAAAGAGACCA
TGCCGTGGTCGTGGGAGTGTACAGGCCACCCCCCAAGGTGAAGAACTGAGGATCCACCGGATCTAGATAA
CTGATCATAATCAGCCATACCACAT
