>Addgene plasmid #55046 | mKusabira Orange-N1 | addgene partial sequence | sequence record 99169 | SV40pA-R 5'-GAAATTTGTGATGCTATTGC-3'
AGTTAACAACAACAATTGCATTCATTTTATGTTTCAGGTTCAGGGGGAGGTGTGGGAGGTTTTTTAAAGC
AAGTAAAACCTCTACAAATGTGGTATGGCTGATTATGATCTAGAGTCGCGGCCGCTTAGGAATGAGCTAC
TGCATCTTCTACCAGCTCAGTAATGTTGCCTTCGGTTTTCCTGACGAGGCGATGGCTGATGTAATGGCTT
CCTGGCATTTTAAGAATCTTTTTTGCCGCCTTGTAAGTAGTCTTGAATTGGCATTTGTGATTGCCGCCTC
CTTCAAGTTTTAGGTACATCGTAACATCACCCTTCAGAACTCCGTCGCTGGCAGTAATTTTCTCGGTTGA
TGGCTCCCAATCAACACTTTGGTTTTGCATGATAGGACCATCGGCAGGAAAGTTAACCCCAGTAAATTTG
GATTTGTGGTAGAAGGTGTTTCCTCTAAGGCTTATATGCGCACTGACTGAAGCGGACCCACCATCTTCGA
ACTCCAACGACCTTTCCCATGACAGGCCTTCAGGAAATGCTTGTTTGAAATAGTCTGGTATCTCTTCTGG
ATATTTAGTAAAAGGTCTGTGGCCGTAACAGAACACGTGTGACACTAAGTCAAACGCGAAAGGCATTGGC
CCGCCCTTGGCCATTGTGACGCGTAGTGTCATCTCTTGATGTCCCTCGTAAGGTCTGCCTGTGCCTTCAC
CTTCAATTGTGAACTCATGCCCATTGACGGAGCCGTCCATGTAGTACCTCATCTTCATCTCTGGTTTAAT
CACACTCACCATGGTGGCGACCGGTGGATCCCGGGCCCGCGGTACCGTCGACTGCAGAATTCGATGCCTC
AGAACTTTGGTGTCATTGGTCTCAGACACCACTTTGCCATCCACTATCCGGCGG
